>Addgene plasmid #228379 | Shim_ProRS_3278.3.7_SHI28108_TP_GFP_pK7fWG2_IVD_FP611 | addgene full sequence | sequence record 455871 | Addgene NGS Result
TTGAGATCCTTTTTTTCTGCGCGTAATCTGCTGCTTGCAAACAAAAAAACCACCGCTACCAGCGGTGGTT
TGTTTGCCGGATCAAGAGCTACCAACTCTTTTTCCGAAGGTAACTGGCTTCAGCAGAGCGCAGATACCAA
ATACTGTCCTTCTAGTGTAGCCGTAGTTAGGCCACCACTTCAAGAACTCTGTAGCACCGCCTACATACCT
CGCTCTGCTAATCCTGTTACCAGTGGCTGCTGCCAGTGGCGATAAGTCGTGTCTTACCGGGTTGGACTCA
AGACGATAGTTACCGGATAAGGCGCAGCGGTCGGGCTGAACGGGGGGTTCGTGCACACAGCCCAGCTTGG
AGCGAACGACCTACACCGAACTGAGATACCTACAGCGTGAGCTATGAGAAAGCGCCACGCTTCCCGAAGG
GAGAAAGGCGGACAGGTATCCGGTAAGCGGCAGGGTCGGAACAGGAGAGCGCACGAGGGAGCTTCCAGGG
GGAAACGCCTGGTATCTTTATAGTCCTGTCGGGTTTCGCCACCTCTGACTTGAGCGTCGATTTTTGTGAT
GCTCGTCAGGGGGGCGGAGCCTATGGAAAAACGCCAGCAACGCGGCCTTTTTACGGTTCCTGGCCTTTTG
CTGGCCTTTTGCTCACATGTTCTTTCCTGCGTTATCCCCTGATTCTGTGGATAACCGTATTACCGCCTTT
GAGTGAGCTGATACCGCTCGCCGCAGCCGAACGACCGAGCGCAGCGAGTCAGTGAGCGAGGAAGCGGAAG
AGCGCCTGATGCGGTATTTTCTCCTTACGCATCTGTGCGGTATTTCACACCGCATATGGTGCACTCTCAG
TACAATCTGCTCTGATGCCGCATAGTTAAGCCAGTATACACTCCGCTATCGCTACGTGACTGGGTCATGG
CTGCGCCCCGACACCCGCCAACACCCGCTGACGCGCCCTGACGGGCTTGTCTGCTCCCGGCATCCGCTTA
CAGACAAGCTGTGACCGTCTCCGGGAGCTGCATGTGTCAGAGGTTTTCACCGTCATCACCGAAACGCGCG
AGGCAGGGTGCCTTGATGTGGGCGCCGGCGGTCGAGTGGCGACGGCGCGGCTTGTCCGCGCCCTGGTAGA
TTGCCTGGCCGTAGGCCAGCCATTTTTGAGCGGCCAGCGGCCGCGATAGGCCGACGCGAAGCGGCGGGGC
GTAGGGAGCGCAGCGACCGAAGGGTAGGCGCTTTTTGCAGCTCTTCGGCTGTGCGCTGGCCAGACAGTTA
TGCACAGGCCAGGCGGGTTTTAAGAGTTTTAATAAGTTTTAAAGAGTTTTAGGCGGAAAAATCGCCTTTT
TTCTCTTTTATATCAGTCACTTACATGTGTGACCGGTTCCCAATGTACGGCTTTGGGTTCCCAATGTACG
GGTTCCGGTTCCCAATGTACGGCTTTGGGTTCCCAATGTACGTGCTATCCACAGGAAAGAGACCTTTTCG
ACCTTTTTCCCCTGCTAGGGCAATTTGCCCTAGCATCTGCTCCGTACATTAGGAACCGGCGGATGCTTCG
CCCTCGATCAGGTTGCGGTAGCGCATGACTAGGATCGGGCCAGCCTGCCCCGCCTCCTCCTTCAAATCGT
ACTCCGGCAGGTCATTTGACCCGATCAGCTTGCGCACGGTGAAACAGAACTTCTTGAACTCTCCGGCGCT
GCCACTGCGTTCGTAGATCGTCTTGAACAACCATCTGGCTTCTGCCTTGCCTGCGGCGCGGCGTGCCAGG
CGGTAGAGAAAACGGCCGATGCCGGGATCGATCAAAAAGTAATCGGGGTGAACCGTCAGCACGTCCGGGT
TCTTGCCTTCTGTGATCTCGCGGTACATCCAATCAGCTAGCTCGATCTCGATGTACTCCGGCCGCCCGGT
TTCGCTCTTTACGATCTTGTAGCGGCTAATCAAGGCTTCACCCTCGGATACCGTCACCAGGCGGCCGTTC
TTGGCCTTCTTCGTACGCTGCATGGCAACGTGCGTGGTGTTTAACCGAATGCAGGTTTCTACCAGGTCGT
CTTTCTGCTTTCCGCCATCGGCTCGCCGGCAGAACTTGAGTACGTCCGCAACGTGTGGACGGAACACGCG
GCCGGGCTTGTCTCCCTTCCCTTCCCGGTATCGGTTCATGGATTCGGTTAGATGGGAAACCGCCATCAGT
ACCAGGTCGTAATCCCACACACTGGCCATGCCGGCCGGCCCTGCGGAAACCTCTACGTGCCCGTCTGGAA
GCTCGTAGCGGATCACCTCGCCAGCTCGTCGGTCACGCTTCGACAGACGGAAAACGGCCACGTCCATGAT
GCTGCGACTATCGCGGGTGCCCACGTCATAGAGCATCGGAACGAAAAAATCTGGTTGCTCGTCGCCCTTG
GGCGGCTTCCTAATCGACGGCGCACCGGCTGCCGGCGGTTGCCGGGATTCTTTGCGGATTCGATCAGCGG
CCGCTTGCCACGATTCACCGGGGCGTGCTTCTGCCTCGATGCGTTGCCGCTGGGCGGCCTGCGCGGCCTT
CAACTTCTCCACCAGGTCATCACCCAGCGCCGCGCCGATTTGTACCGGGCCGGATGGTTTGCGACCGCTC
ACGCCGATTCCTCGGGCTTGGGGGTTCCAGTGCCATTGCAGGGCCGGCAGACAACCCAGCCGCTTACGCC
TGGCCAACCGCCCGTTCCTCCACACATGGGGCATTCCACGGCGTCGGTGCCTGGTTGTTCTTGATTTTCC
ATGCCGCCTCCTTTAGCCGCTAAAATTCATCTACTCATTTATTCATTTGCTCATTTACTCTGGTAGCTGC
GCGATGTATTCAGATAGCAGCTCGGTAATGGTCTTGCCTTGGCGTACCGCGTACATCTTCAGCTTGGTGT
GATCCTCCGCCGGCAACTGAAAGTTGACCCGCTTCATGGCTGGCGTGTCTGCCAGGCTGGCCAACGTTGC
AGCCTTGCTGCTGCGTGCGCTCGGACGGCCGGCACTTAGCGTGTTTGTGCTTTTGCTCATTTTCTCTTTA
CCTCATTAACTCAAATGAGTTTTGATTTAATTTCAGCGGCCAGCGCCTGGACCTCGCGGGCAGCGTCGCC
CTCGGGTTCTGATTCAAGAACGGTTGTGCCGGCGGCGGCAGTGCCTGGGTAGCTCACGCGCTGCGTGATA
CGGGACTCAAGAATGGGCAGCTCGTACCCGGCCAGCGCCTCGGCAACCTCACCGCCGATGCGCGTGCCTT
TGATCGCCCGCGACACGACAAAGGCCGCTTGTAGCCTTCCATCCGTGACCTCAATGCGCTGCTTAACCAG
CTCCACCAGGTCGGCGGTGGCCCATATGTCGTAAGGGCTTGGCTGCACCGGAATCAGCACGAAGTCGGCT
GCCTTGATCGCGGACACAGCCAAGTCCGCCGCCTGGGGCGCTCCGTCGATCACTACGAAGTCGCGCCGGC
CGATGGCCTTCACGTCGCGGTCAATCGTCGGGCGGTCGATGCCGACAACGGTTAGCGGTTGATCTTCCCG
CACGGCCGCCCAATCGCGGGCACTGCCCTGGGGATCGGAATCGACTAACAGAACATCGGCCCCGGCGAGT
TGCAGGGCGCGGGCTAGATGGGTTGCGATGGTCGTCTTGCCTGACCCGCCTTTCTGGTTAAGTACAGCGA
TAACCTTCATGCGTTCCCCTTGCGTATTTGTTTATTTACTCATCGCATCATATACGCAGCGACCGCATGA
CGCAAGCTGTTTTACTCAAATACACATCACCTTTTTAGACGGCGGCGCTCGGTTTCTTCAGCGGCCAAGC
TGGCCGGCCAGGCCGCCAGCTTGGCATCAGACAAACCGGCCAGGATTTCATGCAGCCGCACGGTTGAGAC
GTGCGCGGGCGGCTCGAACACGTACCCGGCCGCGATCATCTCCGCCTCGATCTCTTCGGTAATGAAAAAC
GGTTCGTCCTGGCCGTCCTGGTGCGGTTTCATGCTTGTTCCTCTTGGCGTTCATTCTCGGCGGCCGCCAG
GGCGTCGGCCTCGGTCAATGCGTCCTCACGGAAGGCACCGCGCCGCCTGGCCTCGGTGGGCGTCACTTCC
TCGCTGCGCTCAAGTGCGCGGTACAGGGTCGAGCGATGCACGCCAAGCAGTGCAGCCGCCTCTTTCACGG
TGCGGCCTTCCTGGTCGATCAGCTCGCGGGCGTGCGCGATCTGTGCCGGGGTGAGGGTAGGGCGGGGGCC
AAACTTCACGCCTCGGGCCTTGGCGGCCTCGCGCCCGCTCCGGGTGCGGTCGATGATTAGGGAACGCTCG
AACTCGGCAATGCCGGCGAACACGGTCAACACCATGCGGCCGGCCGGCGTGGTGGTGTCGGCCCACGGCT
CTGCCAGGCTACGCAGGCCCGCGCCGGCCTCCTGGATGCGCTCGGCAATGTCCAGTAGGTCGCGGGTGCT
GCGGGCCAGGCGGTCTAGCCTGGTCACTGTCACAACGTCGCCAGGGCGTAGGTGGTCAAGCATCCTGGCC
AGCTCCGGGCGGTCGCGCCTGGTGCCGGTGATCTTCTCGGAAAACAGCTTGGTGCAGCCGGCCGCGTGCA
GTTCGGCCCGTTGGTTGGTCAAGTCCTGGTCGTCGGTGCTGACGCGGGCATAGCCCAGCAGGCCAGCGGC
GGCGCTCTTGTTCATGGCGTAATGTCTCCGGTTCTAGTCGCAAGTATTCTACTTTATGCGACTAAAACAC
GCGACAAGAAAACGCCAGGAAAAGGGCAGGGCGGCAGCCTGTCGCGTAACTTAGGACTTGTGCGACATGT
CGTTTTCAGAAGACGGCTGCACTGAACGTCAGAAGCCGACTGCACTATAGCAGCGGAGGGGTTGGATCAA
AGTACTTTAAAGTACTTTAAAGTACTTTAAAGTACTTTGATCCCGAGGGGAACCCTGTGGTTGGCATGCA
CATACAAATGGACGAACGGATAAACCTTTTCACGCCCTTTTAAATATCCGATTATTCTAATAAACGCTCT
TTTCTCTTAGGTTTACCCGCCAATATATCCTGTCAAACACTGATAGTTTAAACTGAAGGCGGGAAACGAC
AATCTGATCCAAGCTCAAGCTAAGCTTGAGCTCTCCCATATGGTCGACTAGAGCCAAGCTGATCTCCTTT
GCCCCGGAGATCACCATGGACGACTTTCTCTATCTCTACGATCTAGGAAGAAAGTTCGACGGAGAAGGTG
ACGATACCATGTTCACCACCGATAATGAGAAGATTAGCCTCTTCAATTTCAGAAAGAATGCTGACCCACA
GATGGTTAGAGAGGCTGCAGGTCAACATGGTGGAGCACGACACACTTGTCTACTCCAAAAATATCAAAGA
TACAGTCTCAGAAGACCAAAGGGCAATTGAGACTTTTCAACAAAGGGTAATATCCGGAAACCTCCTCGGA
TTCCATTGCCCAGCTATCTGTCACTTTATTGTGAAGATAGTGGAAAAGGAAGGTGGCTCCTACAAATGCC
ATCATTGCGATAAAGGAAAGGCCATCGTTGAAGATGCCTCTGCCGACAGTGGTCCCAAAGATGGACCCCC
ACCCACGAGGAGCATCGTGGAAAAAGAAGACGTTCCAACCACGTCTTCAAAGCAAGTGGATTGATGTGAT
AACATGGTGGAGCACGACACACTTGTCTACTCCAAAAATATCAAAGATACAGTCTCAGAAGACCAAAGGG
CAATTGAGACTTTTCAACAAAGGGTAATATCCGGAAACCTCCTCGGATTCCATTGCCCAGCTATCTGTCA
CTTTATTGTGAAGATAGTGGAAAAGGAAGGTGGCTCCTACAAATGCCATCATTGCGATAAAGGAAAGGCC
ATCGTTGAAGATGCCTCTGCCGACAGTGGTCCCAAAGATGGACCCCCACCCACGAGGAGCATCGTGGAAA
AAGAAGACGTTCCAACCACGTCTTCAAAGCAAGTGGATTGATGTGATATCTCCACTGACGTAAGGGATGA
CGCACAATCCCACTATCCTTCGCAAGACCCTTCCTCTATATAAGGAAGTTCATTTCATTTGGAGAGGACC
TCGAGAATTCACAAGTTTGTACAAAAAAGCAGGCTCCGCGGCCGCCCCCTTCACCATGCAGAGGTTTTTC
TCCGCCAGATCGATTCTCGGTTACGCCGTCAAGACGCGGAGGAGGTCTTTCTCTTCTCGTTCTTCGTCTC
TCCTATTCGACGACACTCAGTTACAGTTTAAAGAAAGTGTATCCAAGTTTGCGCAAGATAGGATCCCGCA
CGGGATGAACTCACTGATCAAGGAAAATATGCGTATGATGGTGGTCATGGAAGGTTCGGTCAACGGCTAC
CAATTCAAATGCACAGGTGAAGGAGATGGCAATCCATACATGGGAACTCAAACCATGAGGATCAAAGTCG
TCGAGGGAGGACCTCTGCCATTTGCCTTTGACATTCTTGCCACAAGCTTCATGTATGGCAGCAAGACTTT
TATCAAGCACACTAAAGGCATTCCTGATTTCTTTAAACAGTCCTTTCCTGAGGGTTTTACTTGGGAAAGA
GTTACAAGATACGAAGATGGTGGAGTCTTTACCGTTATGCAGGACACCAGCCTTGAAGATGGCTGTCTCG
TTTACCACGCCAAAGTCACTGGGGTAAACTTTCCCTCCAATGGTGCCGTGATGCAGAAGAAGACCAAGGG
TTGGGAGCCAAATACAGAGATGCTGTATCCAGCAGATGGTGGTCTGAGGGGATACTCTCAAATGGCACTG
AATGTTGATGGTGGTGGCTATCTGTCTTGCTCTTTCGAAACAACTTACAGGTCAAAAAAGACCGTCGAGA
ACTTCAAGATGCCCGGTTTCCATTTTGTTGATCACCGCCTGGAAAGGTTAGAGGAAAGTGACAAGGAAAT
GTTCGTAGTACAACACGAACACGCAGTTGCCAAGTTCTGTGACCTTCCATCCAAACTGGGACGTCTTTGA
AAGGGTGGGCGCGCCGACCCAGCTTTCTTGTACAAAGTGGTTTACCCATACGATGTTCCAGATTACGCTT
GAGAGCTCGCATAATTCTCAACACAACATATACAAAACAAACGAATCTCAAGCAATCAAGCATTCTACTT
CTATTGCAGCAATTTAAATCATTTCTTTTAAAGCAAAAGCAATTTTCTGAAAATTTTCACCATTTACGAA
CGATAGCCATGGCACTCATCTTTGGCACAGTCAACGCTAACATCCTGAAGGAAGTGTTCGGTGGAGCTCG
GTACCCGGGGATCCTCTAGAGTCCGCAAAAATCACCAGTCTCTCTCTACAAATCTATCTCTCTCTATTTT
TCTCCAGAATAATGTGTGAGTAGTTCCCAGATAAGGGAATTAGGGTTCTTATAGGGTTTCGCTCATGTGT
TGAGCATATAAGAAACCCTTAGTATGTATTTGTATTTGTAAAATACTTCTATCAATAAAATTTCTAATTC
CTAAAACCAAAATCCAGTGACCTGCAGGCATGCAAGCTTGGCACTGGCCCTACGCGGCAGGTCTCATCAA
GACGATCTACCCGAGTAATAATCTCCAGGAGATCAAATACCTTCCCAAGAAGGTTAAAGATGCAGTCAAA
AGATTCAGGACTAACTGCATCAAGAACACAGAGAAAGATATATTTCTCAAGATCAGAAGTACTATTCCAG
TATGGACGATTCAAGGCTTGCTTCATAAACCAAGGCAAGTAATAGAGATTGGAGTCTCTAAGAAAGTAGT
TCCTACTGAATCAAAGGCCATGGAGTCAAAAATTCAGATCGAGGATCTAACAGAACTCGCCGTGAAGACT
GGCGAACAGTTCATACAGAGTCTTTTACGACTCAATGACAAGAAGAAAATCTTCGTCAACATGGTGGAGC
ACGACACTCTCGTCTACTCCAAGAATATCAAAGATACAGTCTCAGAAGACCAAAGGGCTATTGAGACTTT
TCAACAAAGGGTAATATCGGGAAACCTCCTCGGATTCCATTGCCCAGCTATCTGTCACTTCATCAAAAGG
ACAGTAGAAAAGGAAGGTGGCACCTACAAATGCCATCATTGCGATAAAGGAAAGGCTATCGTTCAAGATG
CCCCTGCCGACAGTGGTCCCAAAGATGGACCCCCACCCACGAGGAGCATCGTGGAAAAAGAAGACGTTCC
AACCACGTCTTCAAAGCAAGTGGATTGATGTGATATCTCCACTGACGTAAGGGATGACGCACAATCCCAC
TATCCTTCGCAAGACCCTTCCTCTATATAAGGAAGTTCATTTCATTTGGAGAGGACTCCGGTATTTTTAC
AACAATTACCACAACAAAACAAACAACAAACAACATTACAATTTACTATTCTAGTCGACCTGCAGGCGGC
CGCACTAGTGATATCACAAGTTTGTACAAAAAAGCAGGCTCCGCGGCCGCCCCCTTCACCATGAAGCTTG
CTACTTATCTTAGATCTCTTACTAGAGAAGTTCCATGGTATGGATCTTGGTCTTGGTCTTCTGCTGAAAG
ATGTGGAGTTCTTCCACCATCTGCTTCTATTTCTGATTCTGCTTCTACTCCATCTAAGCAAGTTACTTCT
TCTCCAGTTGGAGCTCTTTCTCTTGAACATATGTCTTCTGTTGGAAGAAAGAAGGAAGTTAAGAAGGAAA
CTAGACTTGGACTTTCTTTTAAGAAGAAGGGTGGGCGCGCCGACCCAGCTTTCTTGTACAAAGTGGTGAT
ATCAATGGTGAGCAAGGGCGAGGAGCTGTTCACCGGGGTGGTGCCCATCCTGGTCGAGCTGGACGGCGAC
GTAAACGGCCACAAGTTCAGCGTGTCCGGCGAGGGCGAGGGCGATGCCACCTACGGCAAGCTGACCCTGA
AGTTCATCTGCACCACCGGCAAGCTGCCCGTGCCCTGGCCCACCCTCGTGACCACCCTGACCTACGGCGT
GCAGTGCTTCAGCCGCTACCCCGACCACATGAAGCAGCACGACTTCTTCAAGTCCGCCATGCCCGAAGGC
TACGTCCAGGAGCGCACCATCTTCTTCAAGGACGACGGCAACTACAAGACCCGCGCCGAGGTGAAGTTCG
AGGGCGACACCCTGGTGAACCGCATCGAGCTGAAGGGCATCGACTTCAAGGAGGACGGCAACATCCTGGG
GCACAAGCTGGAGTACAACTACAACAGCCACAACGTCTATATCATGGCCGACAAGCAGAAGAACGGCATC
AAGGTGAACTTCAAGATCCGCCACAACATCGAGGACGGCAGCGTGCAGCTCGCCGACCACTACCAGCAGA
ACACCCCCATCGGCGACGGCCCCGTGCTGCTGCCCGACAACCACTACCTGAGCACCCAGTCCGCCCTGAG
CAAAGACCCCAACGAGAAGCGCGATCACATGGTCCTGCTGGAGTTCGTGACCGCCGCCGGGATCACTCTC
GGCATGGACGAGCTGTACAAGTAACCGCGGCCATGCTAGAGTCCGCAAAAATCACCAGTCTCTCTCTACA
AATCTATCTCTCTCTATTTTTCTCCAGAATAATGTGTGAGTAGTTCCCAGATAAGGGAATTAGGGTTCTT
ATAGGGTTTCGCTCATGTGTTGAGCATATAAGAAACCCTTAGTATGTATTTGTATTTGTAAAATACTTCT
ATCAATAAAATTTCTAATTCCTAAAACCAAAATCCAGTGACCTGCAGGCATGCGACGTCGGGCCCTCTAG
AGGATCCCCGGGTACCGCGAATTATCGATCATGAGCGGAGAATTAAGGGAGTCACGTTATGACCCCCGCC
GATGACGCGGGACAAGCCGTTTTACGTTTGGAACTGACAGAACCGCAACGTTGAAGGAGCCACTGAGCCG
CGGGTTTCTGGAGTTTAATGAGCTAAGCACATACGTCAGAAACCATTATTGCGCGTTCAAAAGTCGCCTA
AGGTCACTATCAGCTAGCAAATATTTCTTGTCAAAAATGCTCCACTGACGTTCCATAAATTCCCCTCGGT
ATCCAATTAGAGTCTCATATTCACTCTCAACTCGATCGAGGCATGATTGAACAAGATGGATTGCACGCAG
GTTCTCCGGCCGCTTGGGTGGAGAGGCTATTCGGCTATGACTGGGCACAACAGACAATCGGCTGCTCTGA
TGCCGCCGTGTTCCGGCTGTCAGCGCAGGGGCGCCCGGTTCTTTTTGTCAAGACCGACCTGTCCGGTGCC
CTGAATGAACTCCAAGACGAGGCAGCGCGGCTATCGTGGCTGGCCACGACGGGCGTTCCTTGCGCAGCTG
TGCTCGACGTTGTCACTGAAGCGGGAAGGGACTGGCTGCTATTGGGCGAAGTGCCGGGGCAGGATCTCCT
GTCATCTCACCTTGCTCCTGCCGAGAAAGTATCCATCATGGCTGATGCAATGCGGCGGCTGCATACGCTT
GATCCGGCTACCTGCCCATTCGACCACCAAGCGAAACATCGCATCGAGCGAGCACGTACTCGGATGGAAG
CCGGTCTTGTCGATCAGGATGATCTGGACGAAGAGCATCAGGGGCTCGCGCCAGCCGAACTGTTCGCCAG
GCTCAAGGCGCGGATGCCCGACGGCGAGGATCTCGTCGTGACCCACGGCGATGCCTGCTTGCCGAATATC
ATGGTGGAAAATGGCCGCTTTTCTGGATTCATCGACTGTGGCCGGCTGGGTGTGGCGGACCGCTATCAGG
ACATAGCGTTGGCTACCCGTGATATTGCTGAAGAGCTTGGCGGCGAATGGGCTGACCGCTTCCTCGTGCT
TTACGGTATCGCCGCTCCCGATTCGCAGCGCATCGCCTTCTATCGCCTTCTTGACGAGTTCTTCTGAGCG
GGACTCTGGGGTTCGGACTCTAGCTAGAGTCAAGCAGATCGTTCAAACATTTGGCAATAAAGTTTCTTAA
GATTGAATCCTGTTGCCGGTCTTGCGATGATTATCATATAATTTCTGTTGAATTACGTTAAGCATGTAAT
AATTAACATGTAATGCATGACGTTATTTATGAGATGGGTTTTTATGATTAGAGTCCCGCAATTATACATT
TAATACGCGATAGAAAACAAAATATAGCGCGCAAACTAGGATAAATTATCGCGCGCGGTGTCATCTATGT
TACTAGATCGACCGGCATGCAAGCTGATAATTCAATTCGGCGTTAATTCAGTACATTAAAAACGTCCGCA
ATGTGTTATTAAGTTGTCTAAGCGTCAATTTGTTTACACCACAATATATCCTGCCACCAGCCAGCCAACA
GCTCCCCGACCGGCAGCTCGGCACAAAATCACCACTCGATACAGGCAGCCCATCAGTCCGGGACGGCGTC
AGCGGGAGAGCCGTTGTAAGGCGGCAGACTTTGCTCATGTTACCGATGCTATTCGGAAGAACGGCAACTA
AGCTGCCGGGTTTGAAACACGGATGATCTCGCGGAGGGTAGCATGTTGATTGTAACGATGACAGAGCGTT
GCTGCCTGTGATCAATTCGGGCACGAACCCAGTGGACATAAGCCTGTTCGGTTCGTAAGCTGTAATGCAA
GTAGCGTATGCGCTCACGCAACTGGTCCAGAACCTTGACCGAACGCAGCGGTGGTAACGGCGCAGTGGCG
GTTTTCATGGCTTGTTATGACTGTTTTTTTGGGGTACAGTCTATGCCTCGGGCATCCAAGCAGCAAGCGC
GTTACGCCGTGGGTCGATGTTTGATGTTATGGAGCAGCAACGATGTTACGCAGCAGGGCAGTCGCCCTAA
AACAAAGTTAAACATCATGGGGGAAGCGGTGATCGCCGAAGTATCGACTCAACTATCAGAGGTAGTTGGC
GTCATCGAGCGCCATCTCGAACCGACGTTGCTGGCCGTACATTTGTACGGCTCCGCAGTGGATGGCGGCC
TGAAGCCACACAGTGATATTGATTTGCTGGTTACGGTGACCGTAAGGCTTGATGAAACAACGCGGCGAGC
TTTGATCAACGACCTTTTGGAAACTTCGGCTTCCCCTGGAGAGAGCGAGATTCTCCGCGCTGTAGAAGTC
ACCATTGTTGTGCACGACGACATCATTCCGTGGCGTTATCCAGCTAAGCGCGAACTGCAATTTGGAGAAT
GGCAGCGCAATGACATTCTTGCAGGTATCTTCGAGCCAGCCACGATCGACATTGATCTGGCTATCTTGCT
GACAAAAGCAAGAGAACATAGCGTTGCCTTGGTAGGTCCAGCGGCGGAGGAACTCTTTGATCCGGTTCCT
GAACAGGATCTATTTGAGGCGCTAAATGAAACCTTAACGCTATGGAACTCGCCGCCCGACTGGGCTGGCG
ATGAGCGAAATGTAGTGCTTACGTTGTCCCGCATTTGGTACAGCGCAGTAACCGGCAAAATCGCGCCGAA
GGATGTCGCTGCCGACTGGGCAATGGAGCGCCTGCCGGCCCAGTATCAGCCCGTCATACTTGAAGCTAGA
CAGGCTTATCTTGGACAAGAAGAAGATCGCTTGGCCTCGCGCGCAGATCAGTTGGAAGAATTTGTCCACT
ACGTGAAAGGCGAGATCACCAAGGTAGTCGGCAAATAATGTCTAGCTAGAAATTCGTTCAAGCCGACGCC
GCTTCGCGGCGCGGCTTAACTCAAGCGTTAGATGCACTAAGCACATAATTGCTCACAGCCAAACTATCAG
GTCAAGTCTGCTTTTATTATTTTTAAGCGTGCATAATAAGCCCTACACAAATTGGGAGATATATCATGCA
TGACCAAAATCCCTTAACGTGAGTTTTCGTTCCACTGAGCGTCAGACCCCGTAGAAAAGATCAAAGGATC
TTC
Features (pLannotate 1.2.2; 34 found; start..end, strand, type, name):
      1..589     +  rep_origin     ori: high-copy-number ColE1/pMB1/pBR322/pUC origin of replication
    775..915     -  misc_feature   bom: basis of mobility region from pBR322
   1017..1056    -  CDS            rop (fragment): Rop protein, which maintains plasmids at low copy number; rop
   1259..1453    -  rep_origin     pVS1 oriV: origin of replication for the Pseudomonas plasmid pVS1 (Heeb et al., 2000)
   1519..2592    -  CDS            pVS1 RepA: replication protein from the Pseudomonas plasmid pVS1 (Heeb et al., 2000)
   3021..3650    -  CDS            pVS1 StaA: stability protein from the Pseudomonas plasmid pVS1 (Heeb et al., 2000)
   4210..4611    -  CDS            Y4CG_SINFN (fragment): Protein inferred from homology: Swiss-Prot protein existence level 3. From Sinorhizobium fredii (strain NBRC 101917 / NGR234).
   4981..5005    -  misc_feature   RB T-DNA repeat: right border repeat from nopaline C58 T-DNA
   5054..5266    +  CDS            IBMP_CAMVB (fragment): Experimental evidence at protein level: Swiss-Prot protein existence level 1. Enhances the ribosomal termination-reinitiation event leading to the translation of major open reading frames on the polycistronic viral RNAs. From Cauliflower mosaic virus (strain Bari 1) (CaMV).
   5348..6019    +  promoter       CaMV 35S promoter (enhanced): cauliflower mosaic virus 35S promoter with a duplicated enhancer region
   6031..6055    +  protein_bind   attB1: mutant version of attB; recombination site for the Gateway® BP reaction BP Clonase™
   6076..6231    +  CDS            IVD (fragment): IVD_ARATH - Experimental evidence at protein level: Swiss-Prot protein existence level 1. Involved in degradation of the branched-chain amino acids, phytol and lysine for the supply of carbon and electrons to the ETF/ETFQO complex during dark-induced sugar starvation. From Arabidopsis thaliana (Mouse-ear cress).
   6235..6927    +  CDS            eqFP611: eqFP611 is a basic (constitutively fluorescent) red fluorescent protein published in 2002, derived from Entacmaea quadricolor. It has very low acid sensitivity.
   6947..6971    -  protein_bind   attB2: mutant version of attB; recombination site for the Gateway® BP reaction BP Clonase™
   6973..7000    +  CDS            3xHA (fragment): three tandem HA epitope tags
   7041..7077    +  ncRNA          PK1-TEV CVMV: Accession: RF01102 - 5'-leader pseudoknot of TEV/CVMV
   7204..7233    +  misc_feature   MCS (fragment): pUC18/19 multiple cloning site
   7279..7438    +  polyA_signal   CaMV poly(A) signal (fragment): cauliflower mosaic virus polyadenylation signal
   7439..7459    +  misc_feature   MCS (fragment): pUC18/19 multiple cloning site
   7902..8246    +  promoter       CaMV 35S promoter: strong constitutive promoter from cauliflower mosaic virus
   8199..8245    +  promoter       minimal CaMV 35S promoter: minimal 35S promoter from cauliflower mosaic virus
   8278..8303    +  misc_feature   TMV Ω (fragment): translational enhancer from the tobacco mosaic virus 5'-leader sequence (Gallie et al., 1988)
   8346..8370    +  protein_bind   attB1: mutant version of attB; recombination site for the Gateway® BP reaction BP Clonase™
   8653..8677    -  protein_bind   attB2: mutant version of attB; recombination site for the Gateway® BP reaction BP Clonase™
   8685..9404    +  CDS            EGFP: the original enhanced GFP (Yang et al., 1996) mammalian codon-optimized
   9469..9628    +  polyA_signal   CaMV poly(A) signal (fragment): cauliflower mosaic virus polyadenylation signal
   9655..9677    -  misc_feature   MCS (fragment): pUC18/19 multiple cloning site
   9770..9949    +  promoter       NOS promoter: nopaline synthase promoter
   9983..10774   +  CDS            neo: KKA2_KLEPN - Also known as kan, nptII. Experimental evidence at protein level: Swiss-Prot protein existence level 1. Resistance to kanamycin, neomycin, paromomycin, ribostamycin, butirosin and gentamicin B. From Klebsiella pneumoniae.
  10817..11069   +  terminator     NOS terminator: nopaline synthase terminator and poly(A) signal
  11162..11186   -  misc_feature   LB T-DNA repeat: left border repeat from nopaline C58 T-DNA
  11445..11468   +  promoter       Pc promoter (fragment): intI1 (promoter lies within the coding sequence); class 1 integron promoter
  11644..11700   +  CDS            GmR (fragment): gentamycin acetyltransferase; aacC1; confers resistance to gentamycin
  11711..12498   +  CDS            SmR (fragment): aminoglycoside adenylyltransferase (Murphy, 1985); aadA; confers resistance to spectinomycin and streptomycin
