[The description below was written by a language model from this plasmid's Addgene catalogue record and pLannotate feature annotations shown in this document.]
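Description:
Shim_ProRS_3278.3.7_SHI28108_TP_GFP_pK7fWG2_IVD_FP611 is a Gateway-derived binary T-DNA vector for plant expression, about 12.7 kb, built on a modified pK7FWG2-type backbone (the record names the backbone with an FP620 suffix and the plasmid with FP611; the annotated red protein is eqFP611). It carries a high-copy ColE1/pUC-type origin with the pBR322 bom region for propagation in E. coli. It also carries the pVS1 oriV, RepA and StaA functions, which normally support replication and stable maintenance in Agrobacterium. Bacterial selection is by spectinomycin through the aadA (SmR) gene located outside the T-DNA.

Three expression units lie between the nopaline-type right and left border repeats. The test cassette uses a CaMV 35S promoter with a fragment of the TMV Ω translational enhancer. This drives the N-terminal transit peptide of a Sapria himalayana prolyl-tRNA synthetase (gene model SHI28108RA), which sits between attB1 and attB2 sites left by Gateway recombination. The peptide is fused at its C terminus to EGFP, and the unit ends with a CaMV polyadenylation signal. The peptide itself is not annotated, but it corresponds to the roughly 280 bp interval between the att sites.

A second cassette uses an enhanced 35S promoter to express an N-terminal fragment of Arabidopsis isovaleryl-CoA dehydrogenase (IVD) fused to eqFP611. This appears to serve as a built-in red marker, presumably mitochondrial given IVD's role, for co-localization. A NOS promoter–nptII–NOS terminator unit provides kanamycin selection in plant cells.

According to the record, the construct is used to determine which subcellular compartment the S. himalayana ProRS targeting sequence directs GFP to. It was made for a study of tRNA metabolism in plant organelles.
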