Addgene plasmid #228379: Shim_ProRS_3278.3.7_SHI28108_TP_GFP_pK7fWG2_IVD_FP611
Purpose: Expresses N-term transit peptide from Sapria himalayana Proline aminoacyl-tRNA synthetase evm.model.fragScaff scaffold 3278.3.7 (SHI28108RA); determination of S. himalayana ProRS target localization
Depositing lab: Daniel Sloan. Depositing organization: Colorado State University, Fort Collins. Publication: Photosynthetic demands on translational machinery drive retention of redundant tRNA metabolism in plant organelles. DeTar RA, Chustecki JM, Martinez-Hottovy A, Ceriotti LF, Broz AK, Lou X, Sanchez-Puerta MV, Elowsky C, Christensen AC, Sloan DB. Proc Natl Acad Sci U S A. 2024 Dec 24;121(52):e2421485121. doi: 10.1073/pnas.2421485121. Epub 2024 Dec 18. PubMed 39693336.
Backbone
  Vector backbone: pK7fWG2_IVD_FP620
  Vector type: Plant Expression
Growth in bacteria
  Bacterial resistance: Spectinomycin, 50 μg/mL
  Growth temperature: 37°C
  Growth strain: DH5alpha
  Copy number: High Copy
Gene/Insert
  Gene/Insert name: N-terminal transit peptide from S. himalayana ProRS evm.model.fragScaff scaffold 3278.3.7 (SHI28108RA)
  Species: Sapria himalayana
  Tag / fusion protein: Green Florescent Protien (C terminal on insert)
  Cloning method: Gateway Cloning
Terms and licenses: Academic/Nonprofit Terms; Industry Terms
How to cite: Shim_ProRS_3278.3.7_SHI28108_TP_GFP_pK7fWG2_IVD_FP611 was a gift from Daniel Sloan (Addgene plasmid # 228379 ; http://n2t.net/addgene:228379 ; RRID:Addgene_228379)
